>Addgene plasmid #160778 | pLKO.1P DDX11_2 | addgene full sequence | sequence record 315623 | Addgene NGS Result
GAGGGCCTATTTCCCATGATTCCTTCATATTTGCATATACGATACAAGGCTGTTAGAGAGATAATTGGAA
TTAATTTGACTGTAAACACAAAGATATTAGTACAAAATACGTGACGTAGAAAGTAATAATTTCTTGGGTA
GTTTGCAGTTTTAAAATTATGTTTTAAAATGGACTATCATATGCTTACCGTAACTTGAAAGTATTTCGAT
TTCTTGGCTTTATATATCTTGTGGAAAGGACGAAACACCGGGATTCGACAACATCAACCTGTTCTCGAGA
ACAGGTTGATGTTGTCGATCTTTTTGAATTCTCGACCTCGAGACAAATGGCAGTATTCATCCACAATTTT
AAAAGAAAAGGGGGGATTGGGGGGTACAGTGCAGGGGAAAGAATAGTAGACATAATAGCAACAGACATAC
AAACTAAAGAATTACAAAAACAAATTACAAAAATTCAAAATTTTCGGGTTTATTACAGGGACAGCAGAGA
TCCACTTTGGCCGCGGCTCGAGGGGGTTGGGGTTGCGCCTTTTCCAAGGCAGCCCTGGGTTTGCGCAGGG
ACGCGGCTGCTCTGGGCGTGGTTCCGGGAAACGCAGCGGCGCCGACCCTGGGTCTCGCACATTCTTCACG
TCCGTTCGCAGCGTCACCCGGATCTTCGCCGCTACCCTTGTGGGCCCCCCGGCGACGCTTCCTGCTCCGC
CCCTAAGTCGGGAAGGTTCCTTGCGGTTCGCGGCGTGCCGGACGTGACAAACGGAAGCCGCACGTCTCAC
TAGTACCCTCGCAGACGGACAGCGCCAGGGAGCAATGGCAGCGCGCCGACCGCGATGGGCTGTGGCCAAT
AGCGGCTGCTCAGCAGGGCGCGCCGAGAGCAGCGGCCGGGAAGGGGCGGTGCGGGAGGCGGGGTGTGGGG
CGGTAGTGTGGGCCCTGTTCCTGCCCGCGCGGTGTTCCGCATTCTGCAAGCCTCCGGAGCGCACGTCGGC
AGTCGGCTCCCTCGTTGACCGAATCACCGACCTCTCTCCCCAGGGGGATCCACCGGAGCTTACCATGACC
GAGTACAAGCCCACGGTGCGCCTCGCCACCCGCGACGACGTCCCCAGGGCCGTACGCACCCTCGCCGCCG
CGTTCGCCGACTACCCCGCCACGCGCCACACCGTCGATCCGGACCGCCACATCGAGCGGGTCACCGAGCT
GCAAGAACTCTTCCTCACGCGCGTCGGGCTCGACATCGGCAAGGTGTGGGTCGCGGACGACGGCGCCGCG
GTGGCGGTCTGGACCACGCCGGAGAGCGTCGAAGCGGGGGCGGTGTTCGCCGAGATCGGCCCGCGCATGG
CCGAGTTGAGCGGTTCCCGGCTGGCCGCGCAGCAACAGATGGAAGGCCTCCTGGCGCCGCACCGGCCCAA
GGAGCCCGCGTGGTTCCTGGCCACCGTCGGCGTCTCGCCCGACCACCAGGGCAAGGGTCTGGGCAGCGCC
GTCGTGCTCCCCGGAGTGGAGGCGGCCGAGCGCGCCGGGGTGCCCGCCTTCCTGGAGACCTCCGCGCCCC
GCAACCTCCCCTTCTACGAGCGGCTCGGCTTCACCGTCACCGCCGACGTCGAGGTGCCCGAAGGACCGCG
CACCTGGTGCATGACCCGCAAGCCCGGTGCCTGACGCCCGCCCCACGACCCGCAGCGCCCGACCGAAAGG
AGCGCACGACCCCATGCATCGGTACCTTTAAGACCAATGACTTACAAGGCAGCTGTAGATCTTAGCCACT
TTTTAAAAGAAAAGGGGGGACTGGAAGGGCTAATTCACTCCCAACGAAGACAAGATCTGCTTTTTGCTTG
TACTGGGTCTCTCTGGTTAGACCAGATCTGAGCCTGGGAGCTCTCTGGCTAACTAGGGAACCCACTGCTT
AAGCCTCAATAAAGCTTGCCTTGAGTGCTTCAAGTAGTGTGTGCCCGTCTGTTGTGTGACTCTGGTAACT
AGAGATCCCTCAGACCCTTTTAGTCAGTGTGGAAAATCTCTAGCAGTAGTAGTTCATGTCATCTTATTAT
TCAGTATTTATAACTTGCAAAGAAATGAATATCAGAGAGTGAGAGGAACTTGTTTATTGCAGCTTATAAT
GGTTACAAATAAAGCAATAGCATCACAAATTTCACAAATAAAGCATTTTTTTCACTGCATTCTAGTTGTG
GTTTGTCCAAACTCATCAATGTATCTTATCATGTCTGGCTCTAGCTATCCCGCCCCTAACTCCGCCCATC
CCGCCCCTAACTCCGCCCAGTTCCGCCCATTCTCCGCCCCATGGCTGACTAATTTTTTTTATTTATGCAG
AGGCCGAGGCCGCCTCGGCCTCTGAGCTATTCCAGAAGTAGTGAGGAGGCTTTTTTGGAGGCCTAGGGAC
GTACCCAATTCGCCCTATAGTGAGTCGTATTACGCGCGCTCACTGGCCGTCGTTTTACAACGTCGTGACT
GGGAAAACCCTGGCGTTACCCAACTTAATCGCCTTGCAGCACATCCCCCTTTCGCCAGCTGGCGTAATAG
CGAAGAGGCCCGCACCGATCGCCCTTCCCAACAGTTGCGCAGCCTGAATGGCGAATGGG
[124 nt withheld, positions 2580-2703]
C
[91 nt withheld, positions 2705-2795]
A
[49 nt withheld, positions 2797-2845]
CCTTTGACGTTGGAGTCCACGTTCTTT
[37 nt withheld, positions 2873-2909]
ACCCTATCTCGGTCTATTCTTTTGATTTATAAGGGATTTTGCCGATTTCGGCCTATTGGTTAAAAAATGA
GCTGATTTAACAAAAATTTAACGCGAATTTTAACAAAATATTAACGCTTACAATTTAGGTGGCACTTTTC
GGGGAAATGTGCGCGGAACCCCTATTTGTTTATTTTTCTAAATACATTCAAATATGTATCCGCTCATGAG
ACAATAACCCTGATAAATGCTTCAATAATATTGAAAAAGGAAGAGTATGAGTATTCAACATTTCCGTGTC
GCCCTTATTCCCTTTTTTGCGGCATTTTGCCTTCCTGTTTTTGCTCACCCAGAAACGCTGGTGAAAGTAA
AAGATGCTGAAGATCAGTTGGGTGCACGAGTGGGTTACATCGAACTGGATCTCAACAGCGGTAAGATCCT
TGAGAGTTTTCGCCCCGAAGAACGTTTTCCAATGATGAGCACTTTTAAAGTTCTGCTATGTGGCGCGGTA
TTATCCCGTATTGACGCCGGGCAAGAGCAACTCGGTCGCCGCATACACTATTCTCAGAATGACTTGGTTG
AGTACTCACCAGTCACAGAAAAGCATCTTACGGATGGCATGACAGTAAGAGAATTATGCAGTGCTGCCAT
AACCATGAGTGATAACACTGCGGCCAACTTACTTCTGACAACGATCGGAGGACCGAAGGAGCTAACCGCT
TTTTTGCACAACATGGGGGATCATGTAACTCGCCTTGATCGTTGGGAACCGGAGCTGAATGAAGCCATAC
CAAACGACGAGCGTGACACCACGATGCCTGTAGCAATGGCAACAACGTTGCGCAAACTATTAACTGGCGA
ACTACTTACTCTAGCTTCCCGGCAACAATTAATAGACTGGATGGAGGCGGATAAAGTTGCAGGACCACTT
CTGCGCTCGGCCCTTCCGGCTGGCTGGTTTATTGCTGATAAATCTGGAGCCGGTGAGCGTGGGTCTCGCG
GTATCATTGCAGCACTGGGGCCAGATGGTAAGCCCTCCCGTATCGTAGTTATCTACACGACGGGGAGTCA
GGCAACTATGGATGAACGAAATAGACAGATCGCTGAGATAGGTGCCTCACTGATTAAGCATTGGTAACTG
TCAGACCAAGTTTACTCATATATACTTTAGATTGATTTAAAACTTCATTTTTAATTTAAAAGGATCTAGG
TGAAGATCCTTTTTGATAATCTCATGACCAAAATCCCTTAACGTGAGTTTTCGTTCCACTGAGCGTCAGA
CCCCGTAGAAAAGATCAAAGGATCTTCTTGAGATCCTTTTTTTCTGCGCGTAATCTGCTGCTTGCAAACA
AAAAAACCACCGCTACCAGCGGTGGTTTGTTTGCCGGATCAAGAGCTACCAACTCTTTTTCCGAAGGTAA
CTGGCTTCAGCAGAGCGCAGATACCAAATACTGTTCTTCTAGTGTAGCCGTAGTTAGGCCACCACTTCAA
GAACTCTGTAGCACCGCCTACATACCTCGCTCTGCTAATCCTGTTACCAGTGGCTGCTGCCAGTGGCGAT
AAGTCGTGTCTTACCGGGTTGGACTCAAGACGATAGTTACCGGATAAGGCGCAGCGGTCGGGCTGAACGG
GGGGTTCGTGCACACAGCCCAGCTTGGAGCGAACGACCTACACCGAACTGAGATACCTACAGCGTGAGCT
ATGAGAAAGCGCCACGCTTCCCGAAGGGAGAAAGGCGGACAGGTATCCGGTAAGCGGCAGGGTCGGAACA
GGAGAGCGCACGAGGGAGCTTCCAGGGGGAAACGCCTGGTATCTTTATAGTCCTGTCGGGTTTCGCCACC
TCTGACTTGAGCGTCGATTTTTGTGATGCTCGTCAGGGGGGCGGAGCCTATGGAAAAACGCCAGCAACGC
GGCCTTTTTACGGTTCCTGGCCTTTTGCTGGCCTTTTGCTCACATGTTCTTTCCTGCGTTATCCCCTGAT
TCTGTGGATAACCGTATTACCGCCTTTGAGTGAGCTGATACCGCTCGCCGCAGCCGAACGACCGAGCGCA
GCGAGTCAGTGAGCGAGGAAGCGGAAGAGCGCCCAATACGCAAACCGCCTCTCCCCGCGCGTTGGCCGAT
TCATTAATGCAGCTGGCACGACAGGTTTCCCGACTGGAAAGCGGGCAGTGAGCGCAACGCAATTAATGTG
AGTTAGCTCACTCATTAGGCACCCCAGGCTTTACACTTTATGCTTCCGGCTCGTATGTTGTGTGGAATTG
TGAGCGGATAACAATTTCACACAGGAAACAGCTATGACCATGATTACGCCAAGCGCGCAATTAACCCTCA
CTAAAGGGAACAAAAGCTGGAGCTGCAAGCTTAATGTAGTCTTATGCAATACTCTTGTAGTCTTGCAACA
TGGTAACGATGAGTTAGCAACATGCCTTACAAGGAGAGAAAAAGCACCGTGCATGCCGATTGGTGGAAGT
AAGGTGGTACGATCGTGCCTTATTAGGAAGGCAACAGACGGGTCTGACATGGATTGGACGAACCACTGAA
TTGCCGCATTGCAGAGATATTGTATTTAAGTGCCTAGCTCGATACATAAACGGGTCTCTCTGGTTAGACC
AGATCTGAGCCTGGGAGCTCTCTGGCTAACTAGGGAACCCACTGCTTAAGCCTCAATAAAGCTTGCCTTG
AGTGCTTCAAGTAGTGTGTGCCCGTCTGTTGTGTGACTCTGGTAACTAGAGATCCCTCAGACCCTTTTAG
TCAGTGTGGAAAATCTCTAGCAGTGGCGCCCGAACAGGGACTTGAAAGCGAAAGGGAAACCAGAGGAGCT
CTCTCGACGCAGGACTCGGCTTGCTGAAGCGCGCACGGCAAGAGGCGAGGGGCGGCGACTGGTGAGTACG
CCAAAAATTTTGACTAGCGGAGGCTAGAAGGAGAGAGATGGGTGCGAGAGCGTCAGTATTAAGCGGGGGA
GAATTAGATCGCGATGGGAAAAAATTCGGTTAAGGCCAGGGGGAAAGAAAAAATATAAATTAAAACATAT
AGTATGGGCAAGCAGGGAGCTAGAACGATTCGCAGTTAATCCTGGCCTGTTAGAAACATCAGAAGGCTGT
AGACAAATACTGGGACAGCTACAACCATCCCTTCAGACAGGATCAGAAGAACTTAGATCATTATATAATA
CAGTAGCAACCCTCTATTGTGTGCATCAAAGGATAGAGATAAAAGACACCAAGGAAGCTTTAGACAAGAT
AGAGGAAGAGCAAAACAAAAGTAAGACCACCGCACAGCAAGCGGCCGCTGATCTTCAGACCTGGAGGAGG
AGATATGAGGGACAATTGGAGAAGTGAATTATATAAATATAAAGTAGTAAAAATTGAACCATTAGGAGTA
GCACCCACCAAGGCAAAGAGAAGAGTGGTGCAGAGAGAAAAAAGAGCAGTGGGAATAGGAGCTTTGTTCC
TTGGGTTCTTGGGAGCAGCAGGAAGCACTATGGGCGCAGCGTCAATGACGCTGACGGTACAGGCCAGACA
ATTATTGTCTGGTATAGTGCAGCAGCAGAACAATTTGCTGAGGGCTATTGAGGCGCAACAGCATCTGTTG
CAACTCACAGTCTGGGGCATCAAGCAGCTCCAGGCAAGAATCCTGGCTGTGGAAAGATACCTAAAGGATC
AACAGCTCCTGGGGATTTGGGGTTGCTCTGGAAAACTCATTTGCACCACTGCTGTGCCTTGGAATGCTAG
TTGGAGTAATAAATCTCTGGAACAGATTTGGAATCACACGACCTGGATGGAGTGGGACAGAGAAATTAAC
AATTACACAAGCTTAATACACTCCTTAATTGAAGAATCGCAAAACCAGCAAGAAAAGAATGAACAAGAAT
TATTGGAATTAGATAAATGGGCAAGTTTGTGGAATTGGTTTAACATAACAAATTGGCTGTGGTATATAAA
ATTATTCATAATGATAGTAGGAGGCTTGGTAGGTTTAAGAATAGTTTTTGCTGTACTTTCTATAGTGAAT
AGAGTTAGGCAGGGATATTCACCATTATCGTTTCAGACCCACCTCCCAACCCCGAGGGGACCCGACAGGC
CCGAAGGAATAGAAGAAGAAGGTGGAGAGAGAGACAGAGACAGATCCATTCGATTAGTGAACGGATCTCG
ACGGTATCGATCACGAGACTAGCCTCGAGCGGCCGCCCCCTTCACC
Features (pLannotate 1.2.2; 25 found; start..end, strand, type, name):
      1..241     +  promoter       U6 promoter: RNA polymerase III promoter for human U6 snRNA
    347..464     +  misc_feature   cPPT/CTS: central polypurine tract and central termination sequence of HIV-1
    513..1023    +  promoter       hPGK promoter: human phosphoglycerate kinase 1 promoter
   1045..1644    +  CDS            PuroR: puromycin N-acetyltransferase; pac from Streptomyces alboniger; confers resistance to puromycin
   1687..1770    +  CDS            nef (fragment): NEF_HV1Z2 - Experimental evidence at protein level: Swiss-Prot protein existence level 1. Extracellular Nef protein targets CD4(+) T-lymphocytes for apoptosis by interacting with CXCR4 surface receptors. From Human immunodeficiency virus type 1 group M subtype D (isolate Z2/CDC-Z34) (HIV-1).
   1772..2005    +  LTR            3' LTR (ΔU3): self-inactivating 3' long terminal repeat (LTR) from HIV-1
   2077..2198    +  polyA_signal   SV40 poly(A) signal: SV40 polyadenylation signal
   2238..2373    +  rep_origin     SV40 ori: SV40 origin of replication
   2394..2412    -  promoter       T7 promoter: promoter for bacteriophage T7 RNA polymerase
   2420..2575    +  CDS            lacZα (fragment): LacZα fragment of β-galactosidase; lacZ fragment
   2580..3008    +  rep_origin     f1 ori (sequence partly withheld): f1 bacteriophage origin of replication; arrow indicates direction of (+) strand synthesis
   3061..3165    +  promoter       AmpR promoter: bla
   3166..4026    +  CDS            AmpR: β-lactamase; bla; confers resistance to ampicillin, carbenicillin, and related antibiotics
   4197..4785    +  rep_origin     ori: high-copy-number ColE1/pMB1/pBR322/pUC origin of replication
   4968..5060    +  CDS            lacI (fragment): lac repressor; lacI; The lac repressor binds to the lac operator to inhibit transcription in E. coli. This inhibition can be relieved by adding lactose or isopropyl-β-D-thiogalactopyranoside (IPTG).
   5073..5094    +  protein_bind   CAP binding site: CAP binding activates transcription in the presence of cAMP. E. coli catabolite activator protein
   5109..5139    +  promoter       lac promoter: promoter for the E. coli lac operon
   5147..5163    +  protein_bind   lac operator: The lac repressor binds to the lac operator to inhibit transcription in E. coli. This inhibition can be relieved by adding lactose or isopropyl-β-D-thiogalactopyranoside (IPTG). lac repressor encoded by lacI
   5208..5226    +  promoter       T3 promoter: promoter for bacteriophage T3 RNA polymerase
   5254..5480    +  promoter       RSV promoter: Rous sarcoma virus enhancer/promoter
   5481..5661    +  LTR            5' LTR (truncated): truncated 5' long terminal repeat (LTR) from HIV-1
   5708..5833    +  misc_feature   HIV-1 Ψ: packaging signal of human immunodeficiency virus type 1
   5817..6180    +  CDS            HIV-1 gag (fragment): gag protein from human immunodeficiency virus 1; gag
   6326..6559    +  misc_feature   RRE: The Rev response element (RRE) of HIV-1 allows for Rev-dependent mRNA export from the nucleus to the cytoplasm.
   6936..7036    +  CDS            Rev (fragment): human immunodeficiency virus 1 (HIV-1) Rev protein; rev; enhances nuclear export of unspliced and incompletely spliced viral mRNAs
