[The description below was written by a language model from this plasmid's Addgene catalogue record and pLannotate feature annotations shown in this document.]
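Description:
pLKO.1P DDX11_2 is a lentiviral shRNA vector built on the pLKO.1 puro backbone from The RNAi Consortium and designed to suppress expression of human DDX11. The insert, shDDX11_2, is a short hairpin cassette cloned between the AgeI and EcoRI sites immediately downstream of the human U6 promoter, an RNA polymerase III promoter suited to producing small, defined transcripts. The hairpin itself is not annotated as a separate feature in the table, but it would lie in the gap between the U6 promoter and the cPPT/CTS element. Downstream, a human PGK promoter drives puromycin N-acetyltransferase, allowing selection of transduced mammalian cells with puromycin.

The viral framework is that of a third-generation, self-inactivating HIV-1 vector. An RSV enhancer/promoter fused to a truncated 5' LTR drives production of the genomic RNA in packaging cells without a need for Tat. The Ψ packaging signal, with an adjoining gag fragment, directs encapsidation, and the RRE supports Rev-dependent nuclear export. The cPPT/CTS aids nuclear import of the preintegration complex, and the ΔU3 3' LTR inactivates LTR promoter activity after integration. An SV40 poly(A) signal and SV40 origin follow the 3' LTR. In bacteria the plasmid is maintained through a high-copy ColE1/pUC-type origin and ampicillin resistance. An f1 origin and remnants of lac, T7 and T3 elements are carried over from the parental cloning vector.

The full sequence record is 7,085 nt, somewhat shorter than the listed backbone size, which is consistent with replacement of a stuffer fragment by the hairpin. The construct is used for stable DDX11 knockdown in human cells, and the associated publication concerns genome integrity liabilities in basal-like breast cancer.
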