Addgene plasmid #160778: pLKO.1P DDX11_2
Purpose: Suppress DDX11
Depositing lab: Richard Possemato. Depositing organization: NYU Grossman School of Medicine. Publication: Hyperactive CDK2 Activity in Basal-like Breast Cancer Imposes a Genome Integrity Liability that Can Be Exploited by Targeting DNA Polymerase epsilon. Sviderskiy VO, Blumenberg L, Gorodetsky E, Karakousi TR, Hirsh N, Alvarez SW, Terzi EM, Kaparos E, Whiten GC, Ssebyala S, Tonzi P, Mir H, Neel BG, Huang TT, Adams S, Ruggles KV, Possemato R. Mol Cell. 2020 Oct 28. pii: S1097-2765(20)30723-1. doi: 10.1016/j.molcel.2020.10.016. PubMed 33152268.
Backbone
  Vector backbone: pLKO.1P
  Backbone manufacturer: The RNAi Consortium
  Backbone size w/o insert (bp): 7466
  Vector type: Lentiviral
  Selectable markers: Puromycin
Growth in bacteria
  Bacterial resistance: Ampicillin, 100 μg/mL
  Growth temperature: 37°C
  Growth strain: NEB Stable
  Copy number: High Copy
Gene/Insert
  Gene/Insert name: shDDX11_2
  gRNA/shRNA sequence: GATCGACAACATCAACCTGTT
  Species: H. sapiens (human)
  Cloning method: Restriction Enzyme; 5′ cloning site AgeI (unknown if destroyed); 3′ cloning site EcoRI (not destroyed)
  Sequencing primers: 5′ GCA TAT ACG ATA CAA GGC TGT TAG AG
Terms and licenses: Academic/Nonprofit Terms; Industry Terms: Not Available to Industry
How to cite: pLKO.1P DDX11_2 was a gift from Richard Possemato (Addgene plasmid # 160778 ; http://n2t.net/addgene:160778 ; RRID:Addgene_160778)
